>Addgene plasmid #242799 | pAAV-BD-hSynTet-TRE-DIO-mNeonGreen-VSV | addgene full sequence | sequence record 486960 | Addgene NGS Result
AGATCAGTTGGGTGCACGAGTGGGTTACATCGAACTGGATCTCAACAGCGGTAAGATCCTTGAGAGTTTT
CGCCCCGAAGAACGTTTTCCAATGATGAGCACTTTTAAAGTTCTGCTATGTGGCGCGGTATTATCCCGTA
TTGACGCCGGGCAAGAGCAACTCGGTCGCCGCATACACTATTCTCAGAATGACTTGGTTGAGTACTCACC
AGTCACAGAAAAGCATCTTACGGATGGCATGACAGTAAGAGAATTATGCAGTGCTGCCATAACCATGAGT
GATAACACTGCGGCCAACTTACTTCTGACAACGATCGGAGGACCGAAGGAGCTAACCGCTTTTTTGCACA
ACATGGGGGATCATGTAACTCGCCTTGATCGTTGGGAACCGGAGCTGAATGAAGCCATACCAAACGACGA
GCGTGACACCACGATGCCTGTAGCAATGGCAACAACGTTGCGCAAACTATTAACTGGCGAACTACTTACT
CTAGCTTCCCGGCAACAATTAATAGACTGGATGGAGGCGGATAAAGTTGCAGGACCACTTCTGCGCTCGG
CCCTTCCGGCTGGCTGGTTTATTGCTGATAAATCTGGAGCCGGTGAGCGTGGGTCTCGCGGTATCATTGC
AGCACTGGGGCCAGATGGTAAGCCCTCCCGTATCGTAGTTATCTACACGACGGGGAGTCAGGCAACTATG
GATGAACGAAATAGACAGATCGCTGAGATAGGTGCCTCACTGATTAAGCATTGGTAACTGTCAGACCAAG
TTTACTCATATATACTTTAGATTGATTTAAAACTTCATTTTTAATTTAAAAGGATCTAGGTGAAGATCCT
TTTTGATAATCTCATGACCAAAATCCCTTAACGTGAGTTTTCGTTCCACTGAGCGTCAGACCCCGTAGAA
AAGATCAAAGGATCTTCTTGAGATCCTTTTTTTCTGCGCGTAATCTGCTGCTTGCAAACAAAAAAACCAC
CGCTACCAGCGGTGGTTTGTTTGCCGGATCAAGAGCTACCAACTCTTTTTCCGAAGGTAACTGGCTTCAG
CAGAGCGCAGATACCAAATACTGTTCTTCTAGTGTAGCCGTAGTTAGGCCACCACTTCAAGAACTCTGTA
GCACCGCCTACATACCTCGCTCTGCTAATCCTGTTACCAGTGGCTGCTGCCAGTGGCGATAAGTCGTGTC
TTACCGGGTTGGACTCAAGACGATAGTTACCGGATAAGGCGCAGCGGTCGGGCTGAACGGGGGGTTCGTG
CACACAGCCCAGCTTGGAGCGAACGACCTACACCGAACTGAGATACCTACAGCGTGAGCTATGAGAAAGC
GCCACGCTTCCCGAAGGGAGAAAGGCGGACAGGTATCCGGTAAGCGGCAGGGTCGGAACAGGAGAGCGCA
CGAGGGAGCTTCCAGGGGGAAACGCCTGGTATCTTTATAGTCCTGTCGGGTTTCGCCACCTCTGACTTGA
GCGTCGATTTTTGTGATGCTCGTCAGGGGGGCGGAGCCTATGGAAAAACGCCAGCAACGCGGCCTTTTTA
CGGTTCCTGGCCTTTTGCTGGCCTTTTGCTCACATGTCCTGCAGGCAGCTGCGCGCTCGCTCGCTCACTG
AGGCCGCCCGGGCGTCGGGCGACCTTTGGTCGCCCGGCCTCAGTGAGCGAGCGAGCGCGCAGAGAGGGAG
TGGCCAACTCCATCACTAGGGGTTCCTGCGGCCGCAAACTTGTTTATTGCAGCTTATAATGGTTACAAAT
AAAGCAATAGCATCACAAATTTCACAAATAAAGCATTTTTTTCACTGCATTCTAGTTGTGGTTTGTCCAA
ACTCATCAATGTATCTTATCATGTCTGAGATCCTTACTTAGTTACCCGGGGAGCATGTCAAGGTCAAAAT
CGTCAAGAGCGTCAGCAGGCAGCATATCAAGGTCAAAGTCGTCAAGGGCATCGGCTGGGAGCATGTCTAA
GTCAAAATCGTCAAGGGCGTCGGCCGGCCCGCCGCTTTCGCACTTTAGCTGTTTCTCCAGGCCACATATG
ATTAGTTCCAGGCCGAAAAGGAAGGCAGGTTCGGCTCCCTGATGGTCGAACAGCTCAATTGCTTGTCTCA
GAAGTGGGGGCATAGAATCGGTGGTAGGTGTCTCTCTTTCCTCTTTTGCTACTTGATGCTCCTGATCCTC
CAATACGCAGCCCAGTGTAAAGTGGCCCACGGCGGACAGAGCGTACAGTGCGTTCTCCAGGGAGAAGCCT
TGCTGACACAGGAACGCGAGCTGATTTTCCAGGGTTTCGTACTGTTTCTCTGTTGGGCGGGTGCCGAGAT
GCACTTTAGCCCCGTCGCGATGTGAGAGGAGAGCACAGCGGAATGACTTGGCGTTGTTCCGCAGAAAGTC
TTGCCATGACTCGCCTTCCAGGGGGCAGAAGTGGGTATGATGCCTGTCCAGCATCTCGATTGCCAGGGCA
TCGAGCAGGGCCCGCTTGTTCTTCACGTGCCAGTACAGGGTAGGCTGCTCAACTCCCAGCTTTTGAGCGA
GTTTCCTTGTCGTCAGGCCTTCGATACCGACTTCATTGAGTAATTCCAGAGCAGAGTTTATGACTTTGCT
CTTGTCCAGTCTAGACATGGTGAATTCGATATCAAGCTTATCGATACCGTCCGCCGCAGCGCAGATGGTC
GCGCCCGTGCCCCCCTATCTCGCGCCTCGCGTGGTGCGGTCCGGCTGGGCCGGCGGCGGCGCGGACGCGA
CCAAGGTGGCCGGGAAGGGGAGTTTGCGGGGGACCGGCGAGTGACGTCAGCGCGCCTTCAGTGCTGAGGC
GGCGGTGGCGCGCGCCGCCAGGCGGGGGCGAAGGCACTGTCCGCGGTGCTGAAGCTGGCAGTGCGCACGC
GCCTCGCCGCATCCTGTTTCCCCTCCCCCTCTCTGATAGGGGATGCGCAATTTGGGGAATGGGGGTTGGG
TGCTTGTCCAGTGGGTCGGGGTCGGTCGTCAGGTAGGCACCCCCACCCCGCCTCATCCTGGTCCTAAAAC
CCACTTGCACTCATACGCAGGGCCCTCTGCAGTATCAAGTGCCACCTGACGTCTCCCTATCAGTGATAGA
GAAGTCGACACGTCTCGAGCTCCCTATCAGTGATAGAGAAGGTACGTCTAGAACGTCTCCCTATCAGTGA
TAGAGAAGTCGACACGTCTCGAGCTCCCTATCAGTGATAGAGAAGGTACGTCTAGAACGTCTCCCTATCA
GTGATAGAGAAGTCGACACGTCTCGAGCTCCCTATCAGTGATAGAGAAGGTACGTCTAGAACGTCTCCCT
ATCAGTGATAGAGAAGTCGACACGTCTCGAGCTCCCTATCAGTGATAGAGAAGCTACCCCCTATATAAGC
AGAGCTCGTTTAGTGAACCGTCAGATCGCCTGGAGACGCCATCCACGCTGTTTTGACCTCCATAGAAGAC
ACCGGGACCGATCCAGCCTGGATCCGGTACCGGATCCTCTAGAGTCGACTCCGGAATAACTTCGTATAGG
ATACTTTATACGAAGTTATGCAGAATGGTAGCTGGATTGTAGCTGCTATTAGCAATATGAAACCTCTTAA
TAACTTCGTATAGCATACATTATACGAAGTTATGGCGCGCCTCACTTGTCCAAGGAATTCTTACTTTGAT
TATCGATAAGCTTGACCTGGTTCGGGGTAGAACGTTACTCAGTAAACCAGTCCTACTGAAGAATTCTTAC
TTGCCCAGTCTGTTCATCTCGATGTCGGTGTAGCTGCCGCCCAGCTCGTCCATGCCCATCACATCGGTAA
AGGCCTTTTGCCACTCCTTGAAGTTGAGCTCGGTCTTGGAGTGCTTGAGCTCCGTCTTACGGAACACGTA
CATCGGCTGGTTCTTCAGATAGTTAGCCGCCATTGGCTTGGCAAAGGTGTAGGTGGTCCGCGCAGTGCTC
CGGTAGCGCTTGCCATTTCCAGTGGTGTAACTCCACTTAAAGGTACTGATGATGGTTTTGTCGTTGGGGT
AAGTCTTCTTCGACCTGCACCAGTCCGCAGCGGTCAGCGAGTTGGTCATCACAGGACCGTCAGCAGGGAA
ACCAGTCCCCTTCACCTGGGCCTCTCCTTTGATGTGGCTTCCCTCGTAGGTGTAGCGGTAGTTAACAGTA
AGGGAGGCACCATCTTCAAACTGCATTGTGCGATGGACTTGGTATCCGGAGCCATCTACCATGGCGGCCT
GGAAAGGCGACATCCCGTCAGGGTAGGGCAGGTACTGATGGAAGCCATACCCGATATGAGGGACCAGAAT
CCAGGGGGAGAACTGGAGGTCACCCTTGGTGGACTTCAGGTTTAACTCCTCATAACCATCATTTGGATTG
CCGGTGCCCTGACCCACCATGTCAAAGTCCACACCGTTGATGGAGCCAAAGATGTGTAACTCATGTGTCG
CTGGGAGAGAGGCCATGTTATCCTCCTCGCCCTTGCTCACCATGGTGGCGCTAGCATAACTTCGTATAAA
GTATCCTATACGAAGTTATTTGCCTTAACCCAGAAATTATCACTGTTATTCTTTAGAATGGTGCAAAGAA
TAACTTCGTATAATGTATGCTATACGAAGTTATGAATTCGATATCAAGCTTATCGATAATCAACCTCTGG
ATTACAAAATTTGTGAAAGATTGACTGGTATTCTTAACTATGTTGCTCCTTTTACGCTATGTGGATACGC
TGCTTTAATGCCTTTGTATCATGCTATTGCTTCCCGTATGGCTTTCATTTTCTCCTCCTTGTATAAATCC
TGGTTGCTGTCTCTTTATGAGGAGTTGTGGCCCGTTGTCAGGCAACGTGGCGTGGTGTGCACTGTGTTTG
CTGACGCAACCCCCACTGGTTGGGGCATTGCCACCACCTGTCAGCTCCTTTCCGGGACTTTCGCTTTCCC
CCTCCCTATTGCCACGGCGGAACTCATCGCCGCCTGCCTTGCCCGCTGCTGGACAGGGGCTCGGCTGTTG
GGCACTGACAATTCCGTGGTGTTGTCGGGGAAATCATCGTCCTTTCCTTGGCTGCTCGCCTATGTTGCCA
CCTGGATTCTGCGCGGGACGTCCTTCTGCTACGTCCCTTCGGCCCTCAATCCAGCGGACCTTCCTTCCCG
CGGCCTGCTGCCGGCTCTGCGGCCTCTTCCGCGTCTTCGCCTTCGCCCTCAGACGAGTCGGATCTCCCTT
TGGGCCGCCTCCCCGCATCGATACCGAGCGCTGCTCGAGAGATCTACGGGTGGCATCCCTGTGACCCCTC
CCCAGTGCCTCTCCTGGCCCTGGAAGTTGCCACTCCAGTGCCCACCAGCCTTGTCCTAATAAAATTAAGT
TGCATCATTTTGTCTGACTAGGTGTCCTTCTATAATATTATGGGGTGGAGGGGGGTGGTATGGAGCAAGG
GGCAAGTTGGGAAGACAACCTGTAGGGCCTGCGGGGTCTATTGGGAACCAAGCTGGAGTGCAGTGGCACA
ATCTTGGCTCACTGCAATCTCCGCCTCCTGGGTTCAAGCGATTCTCCTGCCTCAGCCTCCCGAGTTGTTG
GGATTCCAGGCATGCATGACCAGGCTCAGCTAATTTTTGTTTTTTTGGTAGAGACGGGGTTTCACCATAT
TGGCCAGGCTGGTCTCCAACTCCTAATCTCAGGTGATCTACCCACCTTGGCCTCCCAAATTGCTGGGATT
ACAGGCGTGAACCACTGCTCCCTTCCCTGTCCTTCTGATTTTGTAGGTAACCACGTGCGGACCGAGCGGC
CGCAGGAACCCCTAGTGATGGAGTTGGCCACTCCCTCTCTGCGCGCTCGCTCGCTCACTGAGGCCGGGCG
ACCAAAGGTCGCCCGACGCCCGGGCTTTGCCCGGGCGGCCTCAGTGAGCGAGCGAGCGCGCAGCTGCCTG
CAGGGGCGCCTGATGCGGTATTTTCTCCTTACGCATCTGTGCGGTATTTCACACCGCATA
[95 nt withheld, positions 5941-6035]
T
[46 nt withheld, positions 6037-6082]
C
[141 nt withheld, positions 6084-6224]
CCTTTGACGTTGGAGTCCACGTTCTTT
[37 nt withheld, positions 6252-6288]
ACTCTATCTCGGGCTATTCTTTTGATTTATAAGGGATTTTGCCGATTTCGGTCTATTGGTTAAAAAATGA
GCTGATTTAACAAAAATTTAACGCGAATTTTAACAAAATATTAACGTTTACAATTTTATGGTGCACTCTC
AGTACAATCTGCTCTGATGCCGCATAGTTAAGCCAGCCCCGACACCCGCCAACACCCGCTGACGCGCCCT
GACGGGCTTGTCTGCTCCCGGCATCCGCTTACAGACAAGCTGTGACCGTCTCCGGGAGCTGCATGTGTCA
GAGGTTTTCACCGTCATCACCGAAACGCGCGAGACGAAAGGGCCTCGTGATACGCCTATTTTTATAGGTT
AATGTCATGATAATAATGGTTTCTTAGACGTCAGGTGGCACTTTTCGGGGAAATGTGCGCGGAACCCCTA
TTTGTTTATTTTTCTAAATACATTCAAATATGTATCCGCTCATGAGACAATAACCCTGATAAATGCTTCA
ATAATATTGAAAAAGGAAGAGTATGAGTATTCAACATTTCCGTGTCGCCCTTATTCCCTTTTTTGCGGCA
TTTTGCCTTCCTGTTTTTGCTCACCCAGAAACGCTGGTGAAAGTAAAAGATGCTGA
Features (pLannotate 1.2.2; 35 found; start..end, strand, type, name):
    928..1516    +  rep_origin     ori: high-copy-number ColE1/pMB1/pBR322/pUC origin of replication
   1589..1616    +  repeat_region  AAV2 ITR (fragment): inverted terminal repeat of adeno-associated virus serotype 2 inverted
   1645..1672    +  repeat_region  AAV2 ITR (fragment): inverted terminal repeat of adeno-associated virus serotype 2 inverted
   1717..1838    +  polyA_signal   SV40 poly(A) signal: SV40 polyadenylation signal
   1871..1981    -  CDS            VP48: 3 tandem repeats of the minimal activation domain of herpes simplex virus VP16 (Cheng et al., 2013)
   1911..2608    -  CDS            rtTA3 (fragment): reverse tetracycline transactivator 3 activates expression from Tet-responsive promoters in the presence of doxycycline
   2612..2641    +  misc_feature   MCS (fragment): pBluescript multiple cloning site
   2642..3021    -  promoter       hSyn promoter (fragment): human synapsin I promoter; confers neuron-specific expression (Kügler et al., 2003)
   3063..3083    +  promoter       tight TRE promoter (fragment): Tet-responsive promoter PTight, consisting of seven tet operator sequences followed by the minimal CMV promoter
   3100..3120    +  promoter       tight TRE promoter (fragment): Tet-responsive promoter PTight, consisting of seven tet operator sequences followed by the minimal CMV promoter
   3137..3157    +  promoter       tight TRE promoter (fragment): Tet-responsive promoter PTight, consisting of seven tet operator sequences followed by the minimal CMV promoter
   3174..3194    +  promoter       tight TRE promoter (fragment): Tet-responsive promoter PTight, consisting of seven tet operator sequences followed by the minimal CMV promoter
   3211..3231    +  promoter       tight TRE promoter (fragment): Tet-responsive promoter PTight, consisting of seven tet operator sequences followed by the minimal CMV promoter
   3248..3268    +  promoter       tight TRE promoter (fragment): Tet-responsive promoter PTight, consisting of seven tet operator sequences followed by the minimal CMV promoter
   3285..3305    +  promoter       tight TRE promoter (fragment): Tet-responsive promoter PTight, consisting of seven tet operator sequences followed by the minimal CMV promoter
   3322..3342    +  promoter       tight TRE promoter (fragment): Tet-responsive promoter PTight, consisting of seven tet operator sequences followed by the minimal CMV promoter
   3350..3395    +  promoter       TRE3GV promoter (fragment): 3rd-generation Tet-responsive promoter that can be activated by binding of Tet-On® 3G, optimized for retroviral and lentiviral vectors
   3462..3479    +  misc_feature   MCS (fragment): pUC18/19 multiple cloning site
   3486..3519    +  protein_bind   lox2272: Cre-mediated recombination occurs in the 8-bp core sequence (GGATACTT). lox2272 sites are compatible with each other, but incompatible with loxP or loxN sites (Lee and Saito, 1988). Cre recombinase
   3520..3569    -  intron         β-globin intron (fragment): internally truncated intron from human β-globin
   3570..3603    +  protein_bind   loxP: Cre-mediated recombination occurs in the 8-bp core sequence (GCATACAT). Cre recombinase
   3752..4453    -  CDS            mNeonGreen: mNeonGreen is a basic (constitutively fluorescent) green/yellow fluorescent protein published in 2013, derived from Branchiostoma lanceolatum. It is reported to be a very rapidly-maturing monomer with moderate acid sensitivity.
   4466..4499    -  protein_bind   lox2272: Cre-mediated recombination occurs in the 8-bp core sequence (GGATACTT). lox2272 sites are compatible with each other, but incompatible with loxP or loxN sites (Lee and Saito, 1988). Cre recombinase
   4500..4549    -  intron         β-globin intron (fragment): internally truncated intron from human β-globin
   4550..4583    -  protein_bind   loxP: Cre-mediated recombination occurs in the 8-bp core sequence (GCATACAT). Cre recombinase
   4584..4608    +  misc_feature   MCS (fragment): pBluescript multiple cloning site
   4608..5196    +  misc_feature   WPRE: woodchuck hepatitis virus posttranscriptional regulatory element
   5228..5704    +  polyA_signal   hGH poly(A) signal: human growth hormone polyadenylation signal
   5744..5884    +  repeat_region  AAV2 ITR: inverted terminal repeat of adeno-associated virus serotype 2 inverted
   5889..5940    -  misc_feature   bom (fragment): basis of mobility region from pBR322
   5959..6414    +  rep_origin     f1 ori (sequence partly withheld): f1 bacteriophage origin of replication; arrow indicates direction of (+) strand synthesis
   6415..6464    -  misc_feature   bom (fragment): basis of mobility region from pBR322
   6566..6601    -  CDS            rop (fragment): Rop protein, which maintains plasmids at low copy number; rop
   6696..6800    +  promoter       AmpR promoter: bla
   6801..757     +  CDS            AmpR (across the origin): β-lactamase; bla; confers resistance to ampicillin, carbenicillin, and related antibiotics
