[The description below was written by a language model from this plasmid's Addgene catalogue record and pLannotate feature annotations shown in this document.]
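Description:
pAAV-BD-hSynTet-TRE-DIO-mNeonGreen-VSV is a 6.9 kb AAV transfer plasmid built on the pAAV-CAG-GFP backbone. It carries a bidirectional, self-contained Tet-Off expression system for neurons. It is propagated in bacteria through a high-copy ColE1/pUC-type origin with ampicillin selection (AmpR), and an f1 origin is also present. The payload sits between AAV2 inverted terminal repeats, which allow it to be packaged into recombinant AAV. One ITR is annotated in full, while the other is detected only as short fragments, a common result for these repeat-rich, recombination-prone elements.

Two divergent transcription units share a central promoter region. On the reverse strand, a human synapsin I promoter fragment confers neuron-specific expression of the tetracycline transactivator tTA-Advanced. The annotation software labels this coding sequence as an rtTA3 fragment with VP16-derived minimal activation domains, reflecting its close similarity to that protein, and the unit ends in an SV40 poly(A) signal. In the opposite direction, a TRE promoter made of repeated tet operator sequences and a minimal promoter drives a DIO/FLEX cassette. This cassette holds mNeonGreen with a C-terminal VSV-G epitope tag in inverted orientation, flanked by oppositely oriented lox2272 and loxP pairs, and is followed by WPRE and an hGH poly(A) signal to enhance transcript processing and expression.

Cre recombinase flips and locks the reporter into the sense orientation, so expression requires both Cre and neuronally produced tTA. The tTA step amplifies output and should be suppressible with doxycycline. The construct is suited to bright, Cre-dependent labelling of neurons, detectable by fluorescence or through the epitope tag.
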