Addgene plasmid #242799: pAAV-BD-hSynTet-TRE-DIO-mNeonGreen-VSV
Purpose: Bidirectional AAV transfer plasmid expressing hSyn-tTA and TRE-FLEX-mNeonGreen-VSV in the other direction.
Depositing lab: Andrew Payne. Depositing organization: E11 Bio, Convergent Research.
Backbone
  Vector backbone: pAAV-CAG-GFP (Addgene Plasmid 37825)
  Backbone manufacturer: Edward Boyden
  Vector type: AAV
Growth in bacteria
  Bacterial resistance: Ampicillin, 100 μg/mL
  Growth temperature: 30°C
  Growth strain: NEB Stable
  Copy number: High Copy
Gene/Insert 1
  Gene/Insert name: mNeonGreen
  Species: Synthetic
  Promoter: TRE
  Tag / fusion protein: VSV G tag (C terminal on insert)
  Cloning method: Gibson Cloning
  Sequencing primers: 5′ n/a
Gene/Insert 2
  Gene/Insert name: tTA-Advanced
  Species: Synthetic
  Promoter: hSyn
  Cloning method: Gibson Cloning
  Sequencing primers: 5′ n/a
Terms and licenses: Academic/Nonprofit Terms; Industry Terms: Not Available to Industry
Depositor comments: Please visit https://doi.org/10.1101/2025.09.26.678648 for bioRxiv preprint.
How to cite: pAAV-BD-hSynTet-TRE-DIO-mNeonGreen-VSV was a gift from Andrew Payne (Addgene plasmid # 242799 ; http://n2t.net/addgene:242799 ; RRID:Addgene_242799)
